Addgene plasmid #87125: pcDNA-RLuc8.6-535
Purpose: Mammalian expression vector expressing red shifted variant of the reporter gene-Renilla luciferase (Rluc8.6)
Depositing lab: Sanjiv Sam Gambhir. Depositing organization: Stanford University. Publication: Red-shifted Renilla reniformis luciferase variants for imaging in living subjects. Loening AM, Wu AM, Gambhir SS. Nat Methods. 2007 Aug;4(8):641-3. Epub 2007 Jul 8. 10.1038/nmeth1070 PubMed 17618292.
Backbone
  Vector backbone: pcDNA3.1
  Backbone size w/o insert (bp): 5358
  Total vector size (bp): 6358
  Vector type: Mammalian Expression
  Selectable markers: Neomycin (select with G418)
Growth in bacteria
  Bacterial resistance: Ampicillin, 100 μg/mL
  Growth temperature: 37°C
  Growth strain: DH5alpha
  Copy number: High Copy
Gene/Insert
  Gene/Insert name: Renilla Luciferase (alt name: Rluc)
  Species: Sea pansy, Renilla reniformis
  Insert size (bp): 933
  Mutation: RLuc8/ A123S/D154M/E155G/D162E/I163L/V185L.
  Promoter: CMV
  Cloning method: Restriction Enzyme; 5′ cloning site NheI (not destroyed); 3′ cloning site HindIII (not destroyed)
  Sequencing primers: 5′ CMV-F; 3′ BGH-rev
Terms and licenses: Academic/Nonprofit Terms; Industry Terms: Not Available to Industry
How to cite: pcDNA-RLuc8.6-535 was a gift from Sanjiv Sam Gambhir (Addgene plasmid # 87125 ; http://n2t.net/addgene:87125 ; RRID:Addgene_87125)
