[The description below was written by a language model from this plasmid's Addgene catalogue record and pLannotate feature annotations shown in this document.]
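Description:
pcDNA-RLuc8.6-535 is a mammalian expression plasmid built on the pcDNA3.1 backbone (about 6.36 kb in total) that carries a red-shifted variant of the luciferase from the sea pansy, Renilla reniformis. The roughly 0.93 kb coding sequence, annotated as a human codon-optimized Renilla luciferase, was cloned between NheI and HindIII sites that remain intact. According to the record, it is the RLuc8 variant with six further substitutions: A123S, D154M, E155G, D162E, I163L and V185L. Transcription in mammalian cells is driven by the human cytomegalovirus immediate-early enhancer and promoter, and the transcript is terminated by the bovine growth hormone polyadenylation signal. A T7 promoter lies between the CMV promoter and the insert, which would allow in vitro transcription of the luciferase.

In E. coli the plasmid is maintained at high copy from a ColE1/pUC-type origin and selected through the β-lactamase gene for ampicillin resistance; an f1 origin is also present for single-stranded DNA production. For stable mammalian lines, a separate cassette places the neomycin phosphotransferase gene under the SV40 early promoter with an SV40 polyadenylation signal, allowing G418 selection. Several small annotated fragments (ble, lacI, a truncated HIV-1 LTR, bom, and lac promoter/operator elements) appear to be backbone remnants or short similarity matches rather than functional parts.

The stated purpose is expression of a red-shifted Renilla luciferase reporter in mammalian cells. The associated publication concerns such variants for imaging in living subjects, where longer-wavelength emission is generally less attenuated by tissue than the blue-green light of the native enzyme.
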