Features (pLannotate 1.2.2; 20 found; start..end, strand, type, name):
      1..936     +  CDS            hRluc: Renilla luciferase human codon-optimized
   1054..1278    +  polyA_signal   bGH poly(A) signal: bovine growth hormone polyadenylation signal
   1282..1303    +  promoter       SV40 promoter (fragment): SV40 enhancer and early promoter
   1324..1752    +  rep_origin     f1 ori (sequence partly withheld): f1 bacteriophage origin of replication; arrow indicates direction of (+) strand synthesis
   1766..2095    +  promoter       SV40 promoter: SV40 enhancer and early promoter
   2162..2953    +  CDS            neo: KKA2_KLEPN - Also known as kan, nptII. Experimental evidence at protein level: Swiss-Prot protein existence level 1. Resistance to kanamycin, neomycin, paromomycin, ribostamycin, butirosin and gentamicin B. From Klebsiella pneumoniae.
   2977..3135    +  CDS            ble (fragment): BLE_KLEPN - Experimental evidence at protein level: Swiss-Prot protein existence level 1. Binding protein with a strong affinity to the bleomycin family of antibiotics. Binds to CL990; an antimitotic-antibiotic compound. From Klebsiella pneumoniae.
   3130..3251    +  polyA_signal   SV40 poly(A) signal: SV40 polyadenylation signal
   3324..3340    -  protein_bind   lac operator: The lac repressor binds to the lac operator to inhibit transcription in E. coli. This inhibition can be relieved by adding lactose or isopropyl-β-D-thiogalactopyranoside (IPTG). lac repressor encoded by lacI
   3348..3378    -  promoter       lac promoter: promoter for the E. coli lac operon
   3393..3414    -  protein_bind   CAP binding site: CAP binding activates transcription in the presence of cAMP. E. coli catabolite activator protein
   3427..3519    -  CDS            lacI (fragment): lac repressor; lacI; The lac repressor binds to the lac operator to inhibit transcription in E. coli. This inhibition can be relieved by adding lactose or isopropyl-β-D-thiogalactopyranoside (IPTG).
   3702..4290    -  rep_origin     ori: high-copy-number ColE1/pMB1/pBR322/pUC origin of replication
   4461..5321    -  CDS            AmpR: β-lactamase; bla; confers resistance to ampicillin, carbenicillin, and related antibiotics
   5322..5426    -  promoter       AmpR promoter: bla
   5485..5537    -  misc_feature   bom (fragment): basis of mobility region from pBR322
   5692..6071    +  enhancer       CMV enhancer: human cytomegalovirus immediate early enhancer
   6072..6275    +  promoter       CMV promoter: human cytomegalovirus (CMV) immediate early promoter
   6271..6304    +  LTR            5' LTR (truncated) (fragment): truncated 5' long terminal repeat (LTR) from HIV-1
   6320..6338    +  promoter       T7 promoter: promoter for bacteriophage T7 RNA polymerase
>Addgene plasmid #87125 | pcDNA-RLuc8.6-535 | addgene full sequence | sequence record 175256 | Addgene NGS Result
ATGGCTTCCAAGGTGTACGACCCCGAGCAACGCAAACGCATGATCACTGGGCCTCAGTGGTGGGCTCGCT
GCAAGCAAATGAACGTGCTGGACTCCTTCATCAACTACTATGATTCCGAGAAGCACGCCGAGAACGCCGT
GATTTTTCTGCATGGTAACGCTACCTCCAGCTACCTGTGGAGGCACGTCGTGCCTCACATCGAGCCCGTG
GCTAGATGCATCATCCCTGATCTGATCGGAATGGGTAAGTCCGGCAAGAGCGGGAATGGCTCATATCGCC
TCCTGGATCACTACAAGTACCTCACCGCTTGGTTCGAGCTGCTGAACCTTCCAAAGAAAATCATCTTTGT
GGGCCACGACTGGGGGAGCGCTCTGGCCTTTCACTACGCCTACGAGCACCAAGACAGGATCAAGGCCATC
GTCCATATGGAGAGTGTCGTGGACGTGATCGAGTCCTGGATGGGGTGGCCTGACATCGAGGAGGAGCTGG
CCCTGATCAAGAGCGAAGAGGGCGAGAAAATGGTGCTTGAGAATAACTTCTTCGTCGAGACCCTGTTGCC
AAGCAAGATCATGCGGAAACTGGAGCCTGAGGAGTTCGCTGCCTACCTGGAGCCATTCAAGGAGAAGGGC
GAGGTTAGACGGCCTACCCTCTCCTGGCCTCGCGAGATCCCTCTCGTTAAGGGAGGCAAGCCCGACGTCG
TCCAGATTGTCCGCAACTACAACGCCTACCTTCGGGCCAGCGACGATCTGCCTAAGCTGTTCATCGAGTC
CGACCCTGGGTTCTTTTCCAACGCTATTGTCGAGGGAGCTAAGAAGTTCCCTAACACCGAGTTCGTGAAG
GTGAAGGGCCTCCACTTCCTCCAGGAGGACGCTCCAGATGAAATGGGTAAGTACATCAAGAGCTTCGTGG
AGCGCGTGCTGAAGAACGAGCAGTAAAAGCTTGGTACCGAGCTCGGATCCACTAGTCCAGTGTGGTGGAA
TTCTGCAGATATCCAGCACAGTGGCGGCCGCTCGAGTCTAGAGGGCCCGTTTAAACCCGCTGATCAGCCT
CGACTGTGCCTTCTAGTTGCCAGCCATCTGTTGTTTGCCCCTCCCCCGTGCCTTCCTTGACCCTGGAAGG
TGCCACTCCCACTGTCCTTTCCTAATAAAATGAGGAAATTGCATCGCATTGTCTGAGTAGGTGTCATTCT
ATTCTGGGGGGTGGGGTGGGGCAGGACAGCAAGGGGGAGGATTGGGAAGACAATAGCAGGCATGCTGGGG
ATGCGGTGGGCTCTATGGCTTCTGAGGCGGAAAGAACCAGCTGGGGCTCTAGGGGGTATCCCC
[124 nt withheld, positions 1324-1447]
C
[91 nt withheld, positions 1449-1539]
A
[49 nt withheld, positions 1541-1589]
CCTTTGACGTTGGAGTCCACGTTCTTT
[37 nt withheld, positions 1617-1653]
ACCCTATCTCGGTCTATTCTTTTGATTTATAAGGGATTTTGCCGATTTCGGCCTATTGGTTAAAAAATGA
GCTGATTTAACAAAAATTTAACGCGAATTAATTCTGTGGAATGTGTGTCAGTTAGGGTGTGGAAAGTCCC
CAGGCTCCCCAGCAGGCAGAAGTATGCAAAGCATGCATCTCAATTAGTCAGCAACCAGGTGTGGAAAGTC
CCCAGGCTCCCCAGCAGGCAGAAGTATGCAAAGCATGCATCTCAATTAGTCAGCAACCATAGTCCCGCCC
CTAACTCCGCCCATCCCGCCCCTAACTCCGCCCAGTTCCGCCCATTCTCCGCCCCATGGCTGACTAATTT
TTTTTATTTATGCAGAGGCCGAGGCCGCCTCTGCCTCTGAGCTATTCCAGAAGTAGTGAGGAGGCTTTTT
TGGAGGCCTAGGCTTTTGCAAAAAGCTCCCGGGAGCTTGTATATCCATTTTCGGATCTGATCAAGAGACA
GGATGAGGATCGTTTCGCATGATTGAACAAGATGGATTGCACGCAGGTTCTCCGGCCGCTTGGGTGGAGA
GGCTATTCGGCTATGACTGGGCACAACAGACAATCGGCTGCTCTGATGCCGCCGTGTTCCGGCTGTCAGC
GCAGGGGCGCCCGGTTCTTTTTGTCAAGACCGACCTGTCCGGTGCCCTGAATGAACTGCAGGACGAGGCA
GCGCGGCTATCGTGGCTGGCCACGACGGGCGTTCCTTGCGCAGCTGTGCTCGACGTTGTCACTGAAGCGG
GAAGGGACTGGCTGCTATTGGGCGAAGTGCCGGGGCAGGATCTCCTGTCATCTCACCTTGCTCCTGCCGA
GAAAGTATCCATCATGGCTGATGCAATGCGGCGGCTGCATACGCTTGATCCGGCTACCTGCCCATTCGAC
CACCAAGCGAAACATCGCATCGAGCGAGCACGTACTCGGATGGAAGCCGGTCTTGTCGATCAGGATGATC
TGGACGAAGAGCATCAGGGGCTCGCGCCAGCCGAACTGTTCGCCAGGCTCAAGGCGCGCATGCCCGACGG
CGAGGATCTCGTCGTGACCCATGGCGATGCCTGCTTGCCGAATATCATGGTGGAAAATGGCCGCTTTTCT
GGATTCATCGACTGTGGCCGGCTGGGTGTGGCGGACCGCTATCAGGACATAGCGTTGGCTACCCGTGATA
TTGCTGAAGAGCTTGGCGGCGAATGGGCTGACCGCTTCCTCGTGCTTTACGGTATCGCCGCTCCCGATTC
GCAGCGCATCGCCTTCTATCGCCTTCTTGACGAGTTCTTCTGAGCGGGACTCTGGGGTTCGAAATGACCG
ACCAAGCGACGCCCAACCTGCCATCACGAGATTTCGATTCCACCGCCGCCTTCTATGAAAGGTTGGGCTT
CGGAATCGTTTTCCGGGACGCCGGCTGGATGATCCTCCAGCGCGGGGATCTCATGCTGGAGTTCTTCGCC
CACCCCAACTTGTTTATTGCAGCTTATAATGGTTACAAATAAAGCAATAGCATCACAAATTTCACAAATA
AAGCATTTTTTTCACTGCATTCTAGTTGTGGTTTGTCCAAACTCATCAATGTATCTTATCATGTCTGTAT
ACCGTCGACCTCTAGCTAGAGCTTGGCGTAATCATGGTCATAGCTGTTTCCTGTGTGAAATTGTTATCCG
CTCACAATTCCACACAACATACGAGCCGGAAGCATAAAGTGTAAAGCCTGGGGTGCCTAATGAGTGAGCT
AACTCACATTAATTGCGTTGCGCTCACTGCCCGCTTTCCAGTCGGGAAACCTGTCGTGCCAGCTGCATTA
ATGAATCGGCCAACGCGCGGGGAGAGGCGGTTTGCGTATTGGGCGCTCTTCCGCTTCCTCGCTCACTGAC
TCGCTGCGCTCGGTCGTTCGGCTGCGGCGAGCGGTATCAGCTCACTCAAAGGCGGTAATACGGTTATCCA
CAGAATCAGGGGATAACGCAGGAAAGAACATGTGAGCAAAAGGCCAGCAAAAGGCCAGGAACCGTAAAAA
GGCCGCGTTGCTGGCGTTTTTCCATAGGCTCCGCCCCCCTGACGAGCATCACAAAAATCGACGCTCAAGT
CAGAGGTGGCGAAACCCGACAGGACTATAAAGATACCAGGCGTTTCCCCCTGGAAGCTCCCTCGTGCGCT
CTCCTGTTCCGACCCTGCCGCTTACCGGATACCTGTCCGCCTTTCTCCCTTCGGGAAGCGTGGCGCTTTC
TCATAGCTCACGCTGTAGGTATCTCAGTTCGGTGTAGGTCGTTCGCTCCAAGCTGGGCTGTGTGCACGAA
CCCCCCGTTCAGCCCGACCGCTGCGCCTTATCCGGTAACTATCGTCTTGAGTCCAACCCGGTAAGACACG
ACTTATCGCCACTGGCAGCAGCCACTGGTAACAGGATTAGCAGAGCGAGGTATGTAGGCGGTGCTACAGA
GTTCTTGAAGTGGTGGCCTAACTACGGCTACACTAGAAGAACAGTATTTGGTATCTGCGCTCTGCTGAAG
CCAGTTACCTTCGGAAAAAGAGTTGGTAGCTCTTGATCCGGCAAACAAACCACCGCTGGTAGCGGTGGTT
TTTTTGTTTGCAAGCAGCAGATTACGCGCAGAAAAAAAGGATCTCAAGAAGATCCTTTGATCTTTTCTAC
GGGGTCTGACGCTCAGTGGAACGAAAACTCACGTTAAGGGATTTTGGTCATGAGATTATCAAAAAGGATC
TTCACCTAGATCCTTTTAAATTAAAAATGAAGTTTTAAATCAATCTAAAGTATATATGAGTAAACTTGGT
CTGACAGTTACCAATGCTTAATCAGTGAGGCACCTATCTCAGCGATCTGTCTATTTCGTTCATCCATAGT
TGCCTGACTCCCCGTCGTGTAGATAACTACGATACGGGAGGGCTTACCATCTGGCCCCAGTGCTGCAATG
ATACCGCGAGACCCACGCTCACCGGCTCCAGATTTATCAGCAATAAACCAGCCAGCCGGAAGGGCCGAGC
GCAGAAGTGGTCCTGCAACTTTATCCGCCTCCATCCAGTCTATTAATTGTTGCCGGGAAGCTAGAGTAAG
TAGTTCGCCAGTTAATAGTTTGCGCAACGTTGTTGCCATTGCTACAGGCATCGTGGTGTCACGCTCGTCG
TTTGGTATGGCTTCATTCAGCTCCGGTTCCCAACGATCAAGGCGAGTTACATGATCCCCCATGTTGTGCA
AAAAAGCGGTTAGCTCCTTCGGTCCTCCGATCGTTGTCAGAAGTAAGTTGGCCGCAGTGTTATCACTCAT
GGTTATGGCAGCACTGCATAATTCTCTTACTGTCATGCCATCCGTAAGATGCTTTTCTGTGACTGGTGAG
TACTCAACCAAGTCATTCTGAGAATAGTGTATGCGGCGACCGAGTTGCTCTTGCCCGGCGTCAATACGGG
ATAATACCGCGCCACATAGCAGAACTTTAAAAGTGCTCATCATTGGAAAACGTTCTTCGGGGCGAAAACT
CTCAAGGATCTTACCGCTGTTGAGATCCAGTTCGATGTAACCCACTCGTGCACCCAACTGATCTTCAGCA
TCTTTTACTTTCACCAGCGTTTCTGGGTGAGCAAAAACAGGAAGGCAAAATGCCGCAAAAAAGGGAATAA
GGGCGACACGGAAATGTTGAATACTCATACTCTTCCTTTTTCAATATTATTGAAGCATTTATCAGGGTTA
TTGTCTCATGAGCGGATACATATTTGAATGTATTTAGAAAAATAAACAAATAGGGGTTCCGCGCACATTT
CCCCGAAAAGTGCCACCTGACGTCGACGGATCGGGAGATCTCCCGATCCCCTATGGTGCACTCTCAGTAC
AATCTGCTCTGATGCCGCATAGTTAAGCCAGTATCTGCTCCCTGCTTGTGTGTTGGAGGTCGCTGAGTAG
TGCGCGAGCAAAATTTAAGCTACAACAAGGCAAGGCTTGACCGACAATTGCATGAAGAATCTGCTTAGGG
TTAGGCGTTTTGCGCTGCTTCGCGATGTACGGGCCAGATATACGCGTTGACATTGATTATTGACTAGTTA
TTAATAGTAATCAATTACGGGGTCATTAGTTCATAGCCCATATATGGAGTTCCGCGTTACATAACTTACG
GTAAATGGCCCGCCTGGCTGACCGCCCAACGACCCCCGCCCATTGACGTCAATAATGACGTATGTTCCCA
TAGTAACGCCAATAGGGACTTTCCATTGACGTCAATGGGTGGAGTATTTACGGTAAACTGCCCACTTGGC
AGTACATCAAGTGTATCATATGCCAAGTACGCCCCCTATTGACGTCAATGACGGTAAATGGCCCGCCTGG
CATTATGCCCAGTACATGACCTTATGGGACTTTCCTACTTGGCAGTACATCTACGTATTAGTCATCGCTA
TTACCATGGTGATGCGGTTTTGGCAGTACATCAATGGGCGTGGATAGCGGTTTGACTCACGGGGATTTCC
AAGTCTCCACCCCATTGACGTCAATGGGAGTTTGTTTTGGCACCAAAATCAACGGGACTTTCCAAAATGT
CGTAACAACTCCGCCCCATTGACGCAAATGGGCGGTAGGCGTGTACGGTGGGAGGTCTATATAAGCAGAG
CTCTCTGGCTAACTAGAGAACCCACTGCTTACTGGCTTATCGAAATTAATACGACTCACTATAGGGAGAC
CCAAGCTGGCTAGCCACC
